Addgene plasmid #121260: pUC57-Kan_BR32_00141031
Purpose: Level 0 Golden-Gate compatible vector
Depositing lab: Sophien Kamoun. Depositing organization: Sainsbury Laboratory, Norwich. Publication: A Clone Resource of Magnaporthe oryzae Effectors That Share Sequence and Structural Similarities Across Host-Specific Lineages. Petit-Houdenot Y, Langner T, Harant A, Win J, Kamoun S. Mol Plant Microbe Interact. 2020 Aug;33(8):1032-1035. doi: 10.1094/MPMI-03-20-0052-A. Epub 2020 Jun 22. PubMed 32460610.
Backbone
  Vector backbone: pUC57-Kan
  Backbone size w/o insert (bp): 2626
  Vector type: Golden Gate
  Selectable markers: lacZ
Growth in bacteria
  Bacterial resistance: Kanamycin, 50 μg/mL
  Growth temperature: 37°C
  Growth strain: DH5alpha
  Copy number: High Copy
Gene/Insert
  Gene/Insert name: BR32_00141031
  Mutation: Magnaporthe oryzae
  Cloning method: Restriction Enzyme; 5′ cloning site EcoRV (unknown if destroyed); 3′ cloning site EcoRV (unknown if destroyed)
  Sequencing primers: 5′ M13Fw; 3′ M13Rv
Terms and licenses: Academic/Nonprofit Terms; Industry Terms: Not Available to Industry
How to cite: pUC57-Kan_BR32_00141031 was a gift from Sophien Kamoun (Addgene plasmid # 121260 ; http://n2t.net/addgene:121260 ; RRID:Addgene_121260)
