[The description below was written by a language model from this plasmid's Addgene catalogue record and pLannotate feature annotations shown in this document.]
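Description:
pUC57-Kan_BR32_00141031 is a small (about 3.0 kb) bacterial cloning plasmid that serves as a Level 0 Golden Gate–compatible module. It carries the sequence BR32_00141031 from the rice blast fungus Magnaporthe oryzae. The associated publication describes a clone resource of M. oryzae effectors that share sequence and structural similarity across host-specific lineages, so this insert is one candidate effector from that set. The backbone is pUC57-Kan (2,626 bp without insert), which leaves an insert of roughly 390 bp. The plasmid replicates in E. coli from a high-copy ColE1/pUC-type origin. Selection is with kanamycin, through an aph(3')-Ia aminoglycoside phosphotransferase gene that sits directly downstream of an annotated AmpR (bla) promoter. Short remnants of bom, rop and lacI are also annotated as backbone fragments.

The insert was placed at the EcoRV site in the pUC57 polylinker, which lies within the lacZα region. The feature table fits this. The lac promoter, lac operator and CAP binding site lie several hundred bases from a truncated lacZα fragment, and the unannotated gap between them corresponds to the position of the effector sequence, which pLannotate did not recognise. Interrupting lacZα is the usual basis for blue/white screening, and lacZ is the listed selectable marker. M13 forward and reverse primer sites are listed for sequencing across the insert.

The plasmid has no eukaryotic promoter, tag or terminator, so it is a storage and donor plasmid rather than an expression vector. As a Level 0 part, the insert would normally be released by a type IIS restriction enzyme and assembled with promoters, tags and terminators into higher-level transcription units. The record does not state which enzyme or overhangs flank the module, nor whether the cloned sequence includes the signal peptide.
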