Features (pLannotate 1.2.2; 10 found; start..end, strand, type, name):
    137..236     +  misc_feature   bom (fragment): basis of mobility region from pBR322
    242..399     -  CDS            lacZα (fragment): LacZα fragment of β-galactosidase; lacZ fragment
    861..877     -  protein_bind   lac operator: The lac repressor binds to the lac operator to inhibit transcription in E. coli. This inhibition can be relieved by adding lactose or isopropyl-β-D-thiogalactopyranoside (IPTG). lac repressor encoded by lacI
    885..915     -  promoter       lac promoter: promoter for the E. coli lac operon
    930..951     -  protein_bind   CAP binding site: CAP binding activates transcription in the presence of cAMP. E. coli catabolite activator protein
    964..1056    -  CDS            lacI (fragment): lac repressor; lacI; The lac repressor binds to the lac operator to inhibit transcription in E. coli. This inhibition can be relieved by adding lactose or isopropyl-β-D-thiogalactopyranoside (IPTG).
   1239..1827    -  rep_origin     ori: high-copy-number ColE1/pMB1/pBR322/pUC origin of replication
   1998..2813    -  CDS            KanR: aminoglycoside phosphotransferase; aph(3')-Ia; confers resistance to kanamycin in bacteria or G418 (Geneticin®) in eukaryotes
   2814..2918    -  promoter       AmpR promoter: bla
   3013..35      +  CDS            rop (fragment) (across the origin): Rop protein, which maintains plasmids at low copy number; rop
>Addgene plasmid #121260 | pUC57-Kan_BR32_00141031 | depositor full sequence | sequence record 231325 | pUC57-Kan_BR32_00141031 sequence 3013 bps
TCGCGCGTTTCGGTGATGACGGTGAAAACCTCTGACACATGCAGCTCCCGGAGACGGTCACAGCTTGTCT
GTAAGCGGATGCCGGGAGCAGACAAGCCCGTCAGGGCGCGTCAGCGGGTGTTGGCGGGTGTCGGGGCTGG
CTTAACTATGCGGCATCAGAGCAGATTGTACTGAGAGTGCACCATATGCGGTGTGAAATACCGCACAGAT
GCGTAAGGAGAAAATACCGCATCAGGCGCCATTCGCCATTCAGGCTGCGCAACTGTTGGGAAGGGCGATC
GGTGCGGGCCTCTTCGCTATTACGCCAGCTGGCGAAAGGGGGATGTGCTGCAAGGCGATTAAGTTGGGTA
ACGCCAGGGTTTTCCCAGTCACGACGTTGTAAAACGACGGCCAGTGAATTGACGCGTATTGGGATGGAAC
TTGGTCTCTAATGGGTCCACCAGGTTCTGTTGATCCAAGAGGTCCAGAAAGACCAGTTTCTCCAGGTACT
TTGGGTGAAAATGCTGATTCTCCAGCTAGACCATGTAAAGTTACTATTTCTATGGCTGTTTCTCCAGGTG
GTTATTTTAGACAAATTTATGGTGAAGCTTTGATTACTAGAGGTGGTAGAGCTGCTATTGAATCTTTTAA
ATGTACTGTTGATGAAACTTGTAATAATCCATCTTGTCCAGATGTTCCACCAACTTGGCAAGTTACTTCT
TATGATGTTGAAAAAAAATTGGAAGGTTTGGGTGAACAAGGTGGTGAATCTGTTTGGGGTGTTGGTAAAA
AACATGAATTGTGAGCTTAGAGACCAAGTTCCATCCCAATGGCGCGCCGAGCTTGGCTCGAGCATGGTCA
TAGCTGTTTCCTGTGTGAAATTGTTATCCGCTCACAATTCCACACAACATACGAGCCGGAAGCATAAAGT
GTAAAGCCTGGGGTGCCTAATGAGTGAGCTAACTCACATTAATTGCGTTGCGCTCACTGCCCGCTTTCCA
GTCGGGAAACCTGTCGTGCCAGCTGCATTAATGAATCGGCCAACGCGCGGGGAGAGGCGGTTTGCGTATT
GGGCGCTCTTCCGCTTCCTCGCTCACTGACTCGCTGCGCTCGGTCGTTCGGCTGCGGCGAGCGGTATCAG
CTCACTCAAAGGCGGTAATACGGTTATCCACAGAATCAGGGGATAACGCAGGAAAGAACATGTGAGCAAA
AGGCCAGCAAAAGGCCAGGAACCGTAAAAAGGCCGCGTTGCTGGCGTTTTTCCATAGGCTCCGCCCCCCT
GACGAGCATCACAAAAATCGACGCTCAAGTCAGAGGTGGCGAAACCCGACAGGACTATAAAGATACCAGG
CGTTTCCCCCTGGAAGCTCCCTCGTGCGCTCTCCTGTTCCGACCCTGCCGCTTACCGGATACCTGTCCGC
CTTTCTCCCTTCGGGAAGCGTGGCGCTTTCTCATAGCTCACGCTGTAGGTATCTCAGTTCGGTGTAGGTC
GTTCGCTCCAAGCTGGGCTGTGTGCACGAACCCCCCGTTCAGCCCGACCGCTGCGCCTTATCCGGTAACT
ATCGTCTTGAGTCCAACCCGGTAAGACACGACTTATCGCCACTGGCAGCAGCCACTGGTAACAGGATTAG
CAGAGCGAGGTATGTAGGCGGTGCTACAGAGTTCTTGAAGTGGTGGCCTAACTACGGCTACACTAGAAGA
ACAGTATTTGGTATCTGCGCTCTGCTGAAGCCAGTTACCTTCGGAAAAAGAGTTGGTAGCTCTTGATCCG
GCAAACAAACCACCGCTGGTAGCGGTGGTTTTTTTGTTTGCAAGCAGCAGATTACGCGCAGAAAAAAAGG
ATCTCAAGAAGATCCTTTGATCTTTTCTACGGGGTCTGACGCTCAGTGGAACGAAAACTCACGTTAAGGG
ATTTTGGTCATGAGATTATCAAAAAGGATCTTCACCTAGATCCTTTTAAATTAAAAATGAAGTTTTAAAT
CAATCTAAAGTATATATGAGTAAACTTGGTCTGACAGTTAGAAAAACTCATCGAGCATCAAATGAAACTG
CAATTTATTCATATCAGGATTATCAATACCATATTTTTGAAAAAGCCGTTTCTGTAATGAAGGAGAAAAC
TCACCGAGGCAGTTCCATAGGATGGCAAGATCCTGGTATCGGTCTGCGATTCCGACTCGTCCAACATCAA
TACAACCTATTAATTTCCCCTCGTCAAAAATAAGGTTATCAAGTGAGAAATCACCATGAGTGACGACTGA
ATCCGGTGAGAATGGCAAAAGTTTATGCATTTCTTTCCAGACTTGTTCAACAGGCCAGCCATTACGCTCG
TCATCAAAATCACTCGCATCAACCAAACCGTTATTCATTCGTGATTGCGCCTGAGCGAGACGAAATACGC
GATCGCTGTTAAAAGGACAATTACAAACAGGAATCGAATGCAACCGGCGCAGGAACACTGCCAGCGCATC
AACAATATTTTCACCTGAATCAGGATATTCTTCTAATACCTGGAATGCTGTTTTCCCAGGGATCGCAGTG
GTGAGTAACCATGCATCATCAGGAGTACGGATAAAATGCTTGATGGTCGGAAGAGGCATAAATTCCGTCA
GCCAGTTTAGTCTGACCATCTCATCTGTAACATCATTGGCAACGCTACCTTTGCCATGTTTCAGAAACAA
CTCTGGCGCATCGGGCTTCCCATACAATCGATAGATTGTCGCACCTGATTGCCCGACATTATCGCGAGCC
CATTTATACCCATATAAATCAGCATCCATGTTGGAATTTAATCGCGGCCTAGAGCAAGACGTTTCCCGTT
GAATATGGCTCATACTCTTCCTTTTTCAATATTATTGAAGCATTTATCAGGGTTATTGTCTCATGAGCGG
ATACATATTTGAATGTATTTAGAAAAATAAACAAATAGGGGTTCCGCGCACATTTCCCCGAAAAGTGCCA
CCTGACGTCTAAGAAACCATTATTATCATGACATTAACCTATAAAAATAGGCGTATCACGAGGCCCTTTC
GTC
