>Addgene plasmid #121260 | pUC57-Kan_BR32_00141031 | depositor partial sequence | sequence record 230772 | BR32_00141031
TTGGTCTCTAATGGGTCCACCAGGTTCTGTTGATCCAAGAGGTCCAGAAAGACCAGTTTCTCCAGGTACT
TTGGGTGAAAATGCTGATTCTCCAGCTAGACCATGTAAAGTTACTATTTCTATGGCTGTTTCTCCAGGTG
GTTATTTTAGACAAATTTATGGTGAAGCTTTGATTACTAGAGGTGGTAGAGCTGCTATTGAATCTTTTAA
ATGTACTGTTGATGAAACTTGTAATAATCCATCTTGTCCAGATGTTCCACCAACTTGGCAAGTTACTTCT
TATGATGTTGAAAAAAAATTGGAAGGTTTGGGTGAACAAGGTGGTGAATCTGTTTGGGGTGTTGGTAAAA
AACATGAATTGTGAGCTTAGAGACCAA
