>Addgene plasmid #121260 | pUC57-Kan_BR32_00141031 | depositor partial sequence | sequence record 230773 | empty_vector
TCGCGCGTTTCGGTGATGACGGTGAAAACCTCTGACACATGCAGCTCCCGGAGACGGTCACAGCTTGTCT
GTAAGCGGATGCCGGGAGCAGACAAGCCCGTCAGGGCGCGTCAGCGGGTGTTGGCGGGTGTCGGGGCTGG
CTTAACTATGCGGCATCAGAGCAGATTGTACTGAGAGTGCACCATATGCGGTGTGAAATACCGCACAGAT
GCGTAAGGAGAAAATACCGCATCAGGCGCCATTCGCCATTCAGGCTGCGCAACTGTTGGGAAGGGCGATC
GGTGCGGGCCTCTTCGCTATTACGCCAGCTGGCGAAAGGGGGATGTGCTGCAAGGCGATTAAGTTGGGTA
ACGCCAGGGTTTTCCCAGTCACGACGTTGTAAAACGACGGCCAGTGAATTGACGCGTATTGGGATATCCC
AATGGCGCGCCGAGCTTGGCTCGAGCATGGTCATAGCTGTTTCCTGTGTGAAATTGTTATCCGCTCACAA
TTCCACACAACATACGAGCCGGAAGCATAAAGTGTAAAGCCTGGGGTGCCTAATGAGTGAGCTAACTCAC
ATTAATTGCGTTGCGCTCACTGCCCGCTTTCCAGTCGGGAAACCTGTCGTGCCAGCTGCATTAATGAATC
GGCCAACGCGCGGGGAGAGGCGGTTTGCGTATTGGGCGCTCTTCCGCTTCCTCGCTCACTGACTCGCTGC
GCTCGGTCGTTCGGCTGCGGCGAGCGGTATCAGCTCACTCAAAGGCGGTAATACGGTTATCCACAGAATC
AGGGGATAACGCAGGAAAGAACATGTGAGCAAAAGGCCAGCAAAAGGCCAGGAACCGTAAAAAGGCCGCG
TTGCTGGCGTTTTTCCATAGGCTCCGCCCCCCTGACGAGCATCACAAAAATCGACGCTCAAGTCAGAGGT
GGCGAAACCCGACAGGACTATAAAGATACCAGGCGTTTCCCCCTGGAAGCTCCCTCGTGCGCTCTCCTGT
TCCGACCCTGCCGCTTACCGGATACCTGTCCGCCTTTCTCCCTTCGGGAAGCGTGGCGCTTTCTCATAGC
TCACGCTGTAGGTATCTCAGTTCGGTGTAGGTCGTTCGCTCCAAGCTGGGCTGTGTGCACGAACCCCCCG
TTCAGCCCGACCGCTGCGCCTTATCCGGTAACTATCGTCTTGAGTCCAACCCGGTAAGACACGACTTATC
GCCACTGGCAGCAGCCACTGGTAACAGGATTAGCAGAGCGAGGTATGTAGGCGGTGCTACAGAGTTCTTG
AAGTGGTGGCCTAACTACGGCTACACTAGAAGAACAGTATTTGGTATCTGCGCTCTGCTGAAGCCAGTTA
CCTTCGGAAAAAGAGTTGGTAGCTCTTGATCCGGCAAACAAACCACCGCTGGTAGCGGTGGTTTTTTTGT
TTGCAAGCAGCAGATTACGCGCAGAAAAAAAGGATCTCAAGAAGATCCTTTGATCTTTTCTACGGGGTCT
GACGCTCAGTGGAACGAAAACTCACGTTAAGGGATTTTGGTCATGAGATTATCAAAAAGGATCTTCACCT
AGATCCTTTTAAATTAAAAATGAAGTTTTAAATCAATCTAAAGTATATATGAGTAAACTTGGTCTGACAG
TTAGAAAAACTCATCGAGCATCAAATGAAACTGCAATTTATTCATATCAGGATTATCAATACCATATTTT
TGAAAAAGCCGTTTCTGTAATGAAGGAGAAAACTCACCGAGGCAGTTCCATAGGATGGCAAGATCCTGGT
ATCGGTCTGCGATTCCGACTCGTCCAACATCAATACAACCTATTAATTTCCCCTCGTCAAAAATAAGGTT
ATCAAGTGAGAAATCACCATGAGTGACGACTGAATCCGGTGAGAATGGCAAAAGTTTATGCATTTCTTTC
CAGACTTGTTCAACAGGCCAGCCATTACGCTCGTCATCAAAATCACTCGCATCAACCAAACCGTTATTCA
TTCGTGATTGCGCCTGAGCGAGACGAAATACGCGATCGCTGTTAAAAGGACAATTACAAACAGGAATCGA
ATGCAACCGGCGCAGGAACACTGCCAGCGCATCAACAATATTTTCACCTGAATCAGGATATTCTTCTAAT
ACCTGGAATGCTGTTTTCCCAGGGATCGCAGTGGTGAGTAACCATGCATCATCAGGAGTACGGATAAAAT
GCTTGATGGTCGGAAGAGGCATAAATTCCGTCAGCCAGTTTAGTCTGACCATCTCATCTGTAACATCATT
GGCAACGCTACCTTTGCCATGTTTCAGAAACAACTCTGGCGCATCGGGCTTCCCATACAATCGATAGATT
GTCGCACCTGATTGCCCGACATTATCGCGAGCCCATTTATACCCATATAAATCAGCATCCATGTTGGAAT
TTAATCGCGGCCTAGAGCAAGACGTTTCCCGTTGAATATGGCTCATACTCTTCCTTTTTCAATATTATTG
AAGCATTTATCAGGGTTATTGTCTCATGAGCGGATACATATTTGAATGTATTTAGAAAAATAAACAAATA
GGGGTTCCGCGCACATTTCCCCGAAAAGTGCCACCTGACGTCTAAGAAACCATTATTATCATGACATTAA
CCTATAAAAATAGGCGTATCACGAGGCCCTTTCGTC
