>Addgene plasmid #121260 | pUC57-Kan_BR32_00141031 | addgene partial sequence | sequence record 237933 | M13-F20 5'-TGTAAAACGACGGCCAGT-3'
TTGGTCTCTAATGGGTCCACCAGGTTCTGTTGATCCAAGAGGTCCAGAAAGACCAGTTTCTCCAGGTACT
TTGGGTGAAAATGCTGATTCTCCAGCTAGACCATGTAAAGTTACTATTTCTATGGCTGTTTCTCCAGGTG
GTTATTTTAGACAAATTTATGGTGAAGCTTTGATTACTAGAGGTGGTAGAGCTGCTATTGAATCTTTTAA
ATGTACTGTTGATGAAACTTGTAATAATCCATCTTGTCCAGATGTTCCACCAACTTGGCAAGTTACTTCT
TATGATGTTGAAAAAAAATTGGAAGGTTTGGGTGAACAAGGTGGTGAATCTGTTTGGGGTGTTGGTAAAA
AACATGAATTGTGAGCTTAGAGACCAAGTTCCATCCCAATGGCGCGCCGAGCTTGGCTCGAGCATGGTCA
TAGCTGTTTCCTGTGTGAAATTGTTATCCGCTCACAATTCCACACAACATACGAGCCGGAAGCATAAAGT
GTAAAGCCTGGGGTGCCTAATGAGTGAGCTAACTCACATTAATTGCGTTGCGCTCACTGCCCGCTTTCCA
GTCGGGAAACCTGTCGTGCCAGCTGCATTAATGAATCGGCCAACGCGCGGGGAGAGGCGGTTTGCGTATT
GGGCGCTCTTCCGCTTCCTCGCTCACTGACTCGCTGCGCTCGGTCGTTCGGCTGCGGCGAGCGGTATCAG
CTCACTCAAAGGCGGTAATACGGTTATCCACAGAATCAGGGGATAACGCA
